Addgene plasmid #240789: SAGA040
Purpose: Plasmid contains the triple selection cassette gfp -RK2 tetARK2 - CmTrunc that allows for in vivo recombineering in E.coli.
Depositing lab: Morten Norholm. Depositing organization: Danmarks Tekniske Universitet. Publication: Simple and robust in vivo engineering of plasmid DNA at any copy number in Escherichia coli. Sepulchro AGV, Kozlowski HCJ, Norholm MHH. Commun Biol. 2025 Jun 17;8(1):933. doi: 10.1038/s42003-025-08361-9. PubMed 40527904.
Backbone
  Vector backbone: pSEVAx21
  Vector type: Synthetic Biology
Growth in bacteria
  Bacterial resistance: Tetracycline, 10 μg/mL
  Growth temperature: 37°C
  Growth strain: DH5alpha
  Copy number: Low Copy
Gene/Insert
  Gene/Insert name: SAGA RK2 His medium : T7- His tags medium- gfp -RK2 tetARK2 - CmTrunc
  Species: Unspecified
  Mutation: Mutation on translation initiation region of tetA
  Cloning method: Other
Terms and licenses: Academic/Nonprofit Terms; Industry Terms: Not Available to Industry
How to cite: SAGA040 was a gift from Morten Norholm (Addgene plasmid # 240789 ; http://n2t.net/addgene:240789 ; RRID:Addgene_240789)
