[The description below was written by a language model from this plasmid's Addgene catalogue record and pLannotate feature annotations shown in this document.]
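Description:
SAGA040 is a low-copy synthetic biology plasmid built on a pSEVAx21 backbone. It is designed as a carrier and test vehicle for a triple selection cassette that supports in vivo recombineering of plasmid DNA in Escherichia coli. Replication relies on the broad-host-range RK2/incP system, with oriV activated by the trans-acting trfA protein. An incP oriT is also present, which would permit conjugal mobilisation when transfer functions are supplied. The plasmid is maintained under tetracycline selection. The annotation also lists short fragments resembling Tn5 transposase, CloDF13 ori and lambda cos. These are partial matches in the backbone region, and the record gives no indication that they are functional.

The payload begins with a lacI gene under its own promoter. This is followed by a T7 promoter with a lac operator and the T7 gene 10 ribosome binding site, giving IPTG-inducible expression in hosts that provide T7 RNA polymerase. The promoter drives an N-terminal leader containing a His tag, a thrombin site and the T7 tag, fused to Folding Reporter GFP, and the unit is closed by rrnB T1 and T7 terminators. Downstream lies a tetA tetracycline efflux gene, preceded by a trc promoter fragment. The record states that this gene carries a mutation in its translation initiation region, and the "medium" in the insert name may refer to a tuned expression level. A truncated chloramphenicol acetyltransferase gene with its cat promoter sits in the opposite orientation.

These three elements form the gfp–tetA–CmTrunc cassette, which pairs a fluorescent readout with tetracycline selection. The truncated Cm marker may be intended for restoration by recombination, but the record does not spell out this mechanism. The stated purpose is simple in vivo engineering of plasmids in E. coli, which the associated publication title describes as working at any copy number.
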