Features (pLannotate 1.2.2; 25 found; start..end, strand, type, name):
     18..1100    -  CDS            lacI: lac repressor; lacI; The lac repressor binds to the lac operator to inhibit transcription in E. coli. This inhibition can be relieved by adding lactose or isopropyl-β-D-thiogalactopyranoside (IPTG).
   1101..1178    -  promoter       lacI promoter: lacI
   1209..1227    +  promoter       T7 promoter: promoter for bacteriophage T7 RNA polymerase
   1232..1256    +  protein_bind   lac operator: The lac repressor binds to the lac operator to inhibit transcription in E. coli. This inhibition can be relieved by adding lactose or isopropyl-β-D-thiogalactopyranoside (IPTG). lac repressor encoded by lacI
   1271..1293    +  RBS            RBS: efficient ribosome binding site from bacteriophage T7 gene 10 (Olins and Rangwala, 1989)
   1312..1328    +  CDS            capTEV™ (fragment): composite tag for in vivo biotinylation, TEV protease cleavage, and 6xHis tagging
   1339..1356    +  CDS            thrombin site: thrombin recognition and cleavage site
   1360..1392    +  CDS            T7 tag (gene 10 leader): leader peptide from bacteriophage T7 gene 10 promotes efficient translation in E. coli
   1396..2109    +  CDS            Folding Reporter GFP: Folding Reporter GFP is a basic (constitutively fluorescent) green fluorescent protein published in 1999, derived from Aequorea victoria.
   2179..2225    +  terminator     rrnB T1 terminator: transcription terminator T1 from the E. coli rrnB gene
   2240..2281    +  CDS            SET1 (fragment): solubility-enhancement tag derived from T7 phage gene 10B
   2289..2336    +  terminator     T7 terminator: transcription terminator for bacteriophage T7 RNA polymerase
   2378..2401    +  promoter       trc promoter (fragment): strong E. coli promoter; hybrid between the trp and lac UV5 promoters
   2440..3630    +  CDS            TcR: tetracycline efflux protein; tet; confers resistance to tetracycline
   3641..3680    -  terminator     bacterial terminator (fragment): putative bacterial transcription terminator
   3685..4311    -  CDS            CmR (fragment): chloramphenicol acetyltransferase; cat; confers resistance to chloramphenicol
   4312..4414    -  promoter       cat promoter: promoter of the E. coli cat gene encoding chloramphenicol acetyltransferase
   4472..4566    -  terminator     lambda t0 terminator: transcription terminator from phage lambda
   4712..4820    +  oriT           oriT: incP origin of transfer
   4881..6029    -  CDS            trfA: trans-acting replication protein that binds to and activates oriV
   6081..6362    -  CDS            tnpA (fragment): TN5P_ECOLX - Also known as tnp. Experimental evidence at protein level: Swiss-Prot protein existence level 1. Mediates transposition of transposon Tn5 by a 'cut and paste' mechanism. First, the monomeric transposase binds the 19 bp inverted DNA repeats flanking the transposon. Then, dimerization of the DNA- bound transposase creates a synaptic DNA complex. After nicking of the first DNA strand, excision of the transposon proceeds through a series of intermediates. The transposase then mediates the insertion of the transposon at a new site by strand transfer. The activity of the wild- type tran
   6422..6953    -  rep_origin     oriV: incP origin of replication
   7009..7044    -  rep_origin     CloDF13 ori (fragment): Plasmids containing the CloDF13 (CDF) origin of replication can be propagated in E. coli cells that contain additional plasmids with compatible origins.
   7066..7333    +  misc_feature   cos (fragment): lambda cos site; allows packaging into phage lambda particles
   7356..7442    -  terminator     rrnB T1 terminator: Escherichia coli rrnB; transcription terminator T1 from the E. coli rrnB gene
>Addgene plasmid #240789 | SAGA040 | addgene full sequence | sequence record 484214 | Addgene NGS Result
TTAATTAAGCGTTGCGCTCACTGCCCGCTTTCCAGTCGGGAAACCTGTCGTGCCAGCTGCATTAATGAAT
CGGCCAACGCGCGGGGAGAGGCGGTTTGCGTATTGGGCGCCAGGGTGGTTTTTCTTTTCACCAGTGAGAC
GGGCAACAGCTGATTGCCCTTCACCGCCTGGCCCTGAGAGAGTTGCAGCAAGCGGTCCACGCTGGTTTGC
CCCAGCAGGCGAAAATCCTGTTTGATGGTGGTTAACGGCGGGATATAACATGAGCTGTCTTCGGTATCGT
CGTATCCCACTACCGAGATGTCCGCACCAACGCGCAGCCCGGACTCGGTAATGGCGCGCATTGCGCCCAG
CGCCATCTGATCGTTGGCAACCAGCATCGCAGTGGGAACGATGCCCTCATTCAGCATTTGCATGGTTTGT
TGAAAACCGGACATGGCACTCCAGTCGCCTTCCCGTTCCGCTATCGGCTGAATTTGATTGCGAGTGAGAT
ATTTATGCCAGCCAGCCAGACGCAGACGCGCCGAGACAGAACTTAATGGGCCCGCTAACAGCGCGATTTG
CTGGTGACCCAATGCGACCAGATGCTCCACGCCCAGTCGCGTACCGTCTTCATGGGAGAAAATAATACTG
TTGATGGGTGTCTGGTCAGAGACATCAAGAAATAACGCCGGAACATTAGTGCAGGCAGCTTCCACAGCAA
TGGCATCCTGGTCATCCAGCGGATAGTTAATGATCAGCCCACTGACGCGTTGCGCGAGAAGATTGTGCAC
CGCCGCTTTACAGGCTTCGACGCCGCTTCGTTCTACCATCGACACCACCACGCTGGCACCCAGTTGATCG
GCGCGAGATTTAATCGCCGCGACAATTTGCGACGGCGCGTGCAGGGCCAGACTGGAGGTGGCAACGCCAA
TCAGCAACGACTGTTTGCCCGCCAGTTGTTGTGCCACGCGGTTGGGAATGTAATTCAGCTCCGCCATCGC
CGCTTCCACTTTTTCCCGCGTTTTCGCAGAAACGTGGCTGGCCTGGTTCACCACGCGGGAAACGGTCTGA
TAAGAGACACCGGCATACTCTGCGACATCGTATAACGTTACTGGTTTCACATTCACCACCCTGAATTGAC
TCTCTTCCGGGCGCTATCATGCCATACCGCGAAAGGTTTTGCGCCATTCGATGGTGTCGGATCGAGATCG
ATCTCGATCCCGCGAAATTAATACGACTCACTATAGGGAGAGGAATTGTGAGCGGATAACAATTCCCCTC
TAGAAATAATTTTGTTTAACTTTAAGAAGGAGAATCCGGATGGGTAGCAGCCATCATCATCATCATCACA
GCAGCGGCCTGGTGCCGCGCGGCAGCCATATGGCTAGCATGACTGGTGGACAGCAAATGGGTCGCATGAG
CAAAGGAGAAGAACTTTTCACTGGAGTTGTGCCAATTCTTGTTGAATTAGATGGTGATGTTAATGGGCAC
AAATTTTCTGTCAGTGGAGAGGGTGAAGGTGATGCTACATACGGAAAACTCACCCTTAAATTTATTTGCA
CTACTGGAAAACTACCTGTTCCATGGCCAACACTTGTCACTACTCTGACCTATGGCGTTCAATGCTTTTC
CCGTTATCCGGATCACATGAAACGGCATGACTTTTTCAAGAGTGCCATGCCCGAAGGTTATGTACAGGAA
CGCACTATATCTTTCAAAGATGACGGGAACTACAAGACGCGTGCTGAAGTCAAGTTTGAAGGTGATACCC
TTGTTAATCGTATCGAGTTAAAGGGTATTGATTTTAAAGAAGATGGAAACATTCTCGGACACAAACTAGA
GTACAACTATAACTCACACAATGTATACATCACGGCAGACAAACAAAAGAATGGAATCAAAGCTAACTTC
AAAATTCGCCACAACATTGAAGATGGTTCCGTTCAACTAGCAGACCATTATCAACAAAATACTCCAATTG
GCGATGGCCCTGTCCTTTTACCAGACAACCATTACCTGTCGACACAATCTGCCCTTTCGAAAGATCCCAA
CGAAAAGCGTGACCACATGGTCCTTCTTGAGTTTGTAACTGCTGCTGGGATTACACATGGCATGGATGAG
CTCTACAAATGATCGACCTAGCATAACCCCGCGGGGCCTCTTCGGGGGTCTCGCGGGGTTTTTTGCTGAA
AGAAGCTTCAAATAAAACGAAAGGCTCAGTCGAAAGACTGGGCCTTTCGTTTTATCTGTTGTTTGTCGCC
AAAGCCCGAAAGGAAGCTGAGTTGGCTGCTGCCACCGCTGAGCAATAACTAGCATAACCCCTTGGGGCCT
CTAAACGGGTCTTGAGGGGTTTTTTGCTGAAAGGAGGAACTATATCCGGATAAAAATTTATTTGCTTATT
AATCATCCGGCTCGTATAATGTGTGGAGGGCCCAAGTTCACTTAAAAAGGAGAGCGACGATGAAATCTAA
CAATGCGCTCATCGTCATCCTCGGCACCGTCACCCTGGATGCTGTAGGCATAGGCTTGGTTATGCCGGTA
CTGCCGGGCCTCTTGCGGGATATCGTCCATTCCGACAGCATCGCCAGTCACTATGGCGTGCTGCTAGCGC
TATATGCGTTGATGCAATTTCTATGCGCACCCGTTCTCGGAGCACTGTCCGACCGCTTTGGCCGCCGCCC
AGTCCTGCTCGCTTCGCTACTTGGAGCCACTATCGACTACGCGATCATGGCGACCACACCCGTCCTGTGG
ATTCTCTACGCCGGACGCATCGTGGCCGGCATCACCGGCGCCACAGGTGCGGTTGCTGGCGCCTATATCG
CCGACATCACCGATGGGGAAGATCGGGCTCGCCACTTCGGGCTCATGAGCGCTTGTTTCGGCGTGGGTAT
GGTGGCAGGCCCCGTGGCCGGGGGACTGTTGGGCGCCATCTCCCTGCACGCACCATTCCTTGCGGCGGCG
GTGCTCAACGGCCTCAACCTACTACTGGGCTGCTTCCTAATGCAGGAGTCGCATAAGGGAGAGCGCCGTC
CGATGCCCTTGAGAGCCTTCAACCCAGTCAGCTCCTTCCGGTGGGCGCGGGGCATGACCATTGTGGCCGC
ACTTATGACTGTCTTCTTTATCATGCAACTCGTAGGACAGGTGCCGGCAGCGCTCTGGGTCATTTTCGGC
GAGGACCGCTTTCGCTGGAGCGCGACGATGAGCGGCCTGTCGCTTGCGGTATTCGGAATCTTGCACGCCC
TCGCTCAAGCCTTCGTCACTGGTCCCGCCACCAAACGTTTCGGCGAGAAGCAGGCCATTATCGCCGGCAT
GGCGGCCGACGCGCTGGGCTACGTCTTGCTGGCGTTCGCGACGCGAGGCTGGATGGCCTTCCCCATTATG
ATTCTTCTCGCTTCCGGCGGCATCGGGATGCCCGCGTTGCAGGCCATGCTGTCCAGGCAGGTAGATGACG
ACCATCAGGGACAGCTTCAAGGATCGCTCGCGGCTCTTACCAGCCTAACTTCGATCACTGGACCGCTGAT
CGTCACGGCGATTTATGCCGCCTCGGCGAGCACATGGAACGGGTTGGCATGGATTGTAGGCGCCGCCCTA
TACCTTGTCTGCCTCCCCGCGTTGCGTCGCGGTGCATGGAGCCGGGCCACCTCGACCTGAGACAATTGTC
CAGATAAAAAAAATCCTTAGCTTTCGCTAAGGATGATTTCTTTATTGTAATTCATTAAGCATTCTGCCGA
CATGGAAGCCATCACAAACGGCATGATGAACCTGAATCGCCAGCGGCATCAGCACCTTGTCGCCTTGCGT
ATAATATTTGCCCATGGTGAAAACGGGGGCGAAGAAGTTGTCCATATTGGCCACGTTTAAATCAAAACTG
GTGAAACTCACCCAGGGATTGGCTGAGACGAAAAACATATTCTCAATAAACCCTTTAGGGAAATAGGCCA
GGTTTTCACCGTAACACGCCACATCTTGCGAATATATGTGTAGAAACTGCCGGAAATCGTCGTGGTATTC
ACTCCAGAGCGATGAAAACGTTTCAGTTTGCTCATGGAAAACGGTGTAACAAGGGTGAACACTATCCCAT
ATCACCAGCTCACCGTCTTTCATTGCCATACGAAATTCCGGATGAGCATTCATCAGGCGGGCAAGAATGT
GAATAAAGGCCGGATAAAACTTGTGCTTATTTTTCTTTACGGTCTTTAAAAAGGCCGTAATATCCAGCTG
AACGGTCTGGTTATAGGTACATTGAGCAACTGACTGAAATGCCTCAAAATGTTCTTTACGATGCCATTGG
GATATATCAACGGTGGTATATCCAGTGATTTTTTTCTCCATTTTAGCTTCCTTAGCTCCTGAAAATCTCG
ATAACTCAAAAAATACGCCCGGTAGTGATCTTATTTCATTATGGTGAAAGTTGGAACCTCTTACGTGCCG
ATCAACGTCTCATTTTCGCCAGACCCTTGTCATTTAAATCGTAATTATTGGGGACCCCTGGATTCTCACC
AATAAAAAACGCCCGGCGGCAACCGAGCGTTCTGAACAAATCCAGATGGAGTTCTGAGGTCATTACTGGA
TCTATCAACAGGAGTCCAAGACTAGTCTTTTCCGCTGCATAACCCTGCTTCGGGGTCATTATAGCGATTT
TTTCGGTATATCCATCCTTTTTCGCACGATATACAGGATTTTGCCAAAGGGTTCGTGTAGACTTTCCTTG
GTGTATCCAACGGCGTCAGCCGGGCAGGATAGGTGAAGTAGGCCCACCCGCGAGCGGGTGTTCCTTCTTC
ACTGTCCCTTATTCGCACCTGGCGGTGCTCAACGGGAATCCTGCTCTGCGAGGCTGGCCGTAGGCCGGCC
GCGATGCAGGTGGCTGCTGAACCCCCAGCCGGAACTGACCCCACAAGGCCCTAGCGTTTGCAATGCACCA
GGTCATCATTGACCCAGGCGTGTTCCACCAGGCCGCTGCCTCGCAACTCTTCGCAGGCTTCGCCAACCTG
CTCGCGCCACTTCTTCACGCGGGTGGAATCCGATCCGCACATGAGGCGGAAGGTTTCCAGCTTGAGCGGG
TACGGCTCCCGGTGCGAGCTGAAATAGTCGAACATCCGTCGGGCCGTCGGCGACAGCTTGCGGTACTTCT
CCCATATGAATTTCGTGTAGTGGTCGCCAGCAAACAGCACGACGATTTCCTCGTCGATCAGGACCTGGCA
ACGGGACGTTTTCTTGCCACGGTCCAGGACGCGGAAGCGGTGCAGCAGCGACACCGATTCCAGGTGCCCA
ACGCGGTCGGACGTGAAGCCCATCGCCGTCGCCTGTAGGCGCGACAGGCATTCCTCGGCCTTCGTGTAAT
ACCGGCCATTGATCGACCAGCCCAGGTCCTGGCAAAGCTCGTAGAACGTGAAGGTGATCGGCTCGCCGAT
AGGGGTGCGCTTCGCGTACTCCAACACCTGCTGCCACACCAGTTCGTCATCGTCGGCCCGCAGCTCGACG
CCGGTGTAGGTGATCTTCACGTCCTTGTTGACGTGGAAAATGACCTTGTTTTGCAGCGCCTCGCGCGGGA
TTTTCTTGTTGCGCGTGGTGAACAGGGCAGAGCGGGCCGTGTCGTTTGGCATCGCTCGCATCGTGTCCGG
CCACGGCGCAATATCGAACAAGGAAAGCTGCATTTCCTTGATCTGCTGCTTCGTGTGTTTCAGCAACGCG
GCCTGCTTGGCTTCGCTGACCTGTTTTGCCAGGTCCTCGCCGGCGGTTTTTCGCTTCTTGGTCGTCATAG
TTCCTCGCGTGTCGATGGTCATCGACTTCGCCAAACCTGCCGCCTCCTGTTCGAGACGACGCGAACGCTC
CACGGCGGCCGATGGCGCGGGCAGGGCAGGGGGAGCCAGTTGCACGCTGTCGCGCTCGATCTTGGCCGTA
GCTTGCTGGACTATCGAGCCGACGGACTGGAAGGTTTCGCGGGGCGCACGCATGACGGTGCGGCTTGCGA
TGGTTTCGGCATCCTCGGCGGAAAACCCCGCGTCGATCAGTTCTTGCCTGTATGCCTTCCGGTCAAACGT
CCGATTCATTCACCCTCCTTGCGGGATTGCCCCGGAATTAATTCCCCGGATCGATCCGTCGATCTTGATC
CCCTGCGCCATCAGATCCTTGGCGGCAAGAAAGCCATCCAGTTTACTTTGCAGGGCTTCCCAACCTTACC
AGAGGGCGCCCCAGCTGGCAATTCCGGTTCGCTTGCTGTCCATAAAACCGCCCAGTCTAGCTATCGCCAT
GTAAGCCCACTGCAAGCTACCTGCTTTCTCTTTGCGCTTGCGTTTTCCCTTGTCCAGATAGCCCAGTAGC
TGACATTCATCCGGGGTCAGCACCGTTTCTGCGGACTGGCTTTCTACGTGGCTGCCATTTTTGGGGTGAG
GCCGTTCGCGGCCGAGGGGCGCAGCCCCTGGGGGGATGGGAGGCCCGCGTTAGCGGGCCGGGAGGGTTCG
AGAAGGGGGGGCACCCCCCTTCGGCGTGCGCGGTCACGCGCACAGGGCGCAGCCCTGGTTAAAAACAAGG
TTTATAAATATTGGTTTAAAAGCAGGTTAAAAGACAGGTTAGCGGTGGCCGAAAAACGGGCGGAAACCCT
TGCAAATGCTGGATTTTCTGCCTGTGGACAGCCCCTCAAATGTCAATAGGTGCGCCCCTCATCTGTCAGC
ACTCTGCCCCTCAAGTGTCAAGGATCGCGCCCCTCATCTGTCAGTAGTCGCGCCCCTCAAGTGTCAATAC
CGCAGGGCACTTATCCCCAGGCTTGTCCACATCATCTGTGGGAAACTCGCGTAAAATCAGGCGTTTTCGC
CGATTTGCGAGGCTGGCCAGCTCCACGTCGCCGGCCGAAATCGAGCCTGCCCCTCATCTGTCAACGCCGC
GCCGGGTGAGTCGGCCCCTCAAGTGTCAACGTCCGCCCCTCATCTGTCAGTGAGGGCCAAGTTTTCCGCG
AGGTATCCACAACGCCGGCGGCCCTACATGGCTCTGCTGTAGTGAGTGGGTTGCGCTCCGGCAGCGGTCC
TGATCCCCCGCAGAAAAAAAGGATCTCAAGAAGATCCTTTGATCTTTTCTACGGCGCGCCCAATACCATT
GTTCATTCCACGGACAAAAACAGAGAAAGGAAACGACAGAGGCCAAAAAGCCTCGCTTTCAGCACCTGTC
GTTTCCTTTCTTTTCAGAGGGTATTTTAAATAAAAACATTAAGTTATGACGAAGAAGAACGGAAACGCCT
TAAACCGAAAATTTTCATAAATAGCGAAAACCCGCGAGGTCGCCGCCCCGTAACCTGTCGGATCACCGGA
AAGGACCCGTAAAGTGATAATGATTATCATCTACATATCACAACGTGCGTGGATTACGATTTTCTAGGGC
GGCGGATTTGTCCTACTCAGGAGAGCGTTCACCGACAAACAACAGATAAAACGAAAGGCCCAGTCTTTCG
ACTGAGCCTTTCGTTTTATTTGATGCCT
